>Addgene plasmid #90333 | pLKO5d.SFFV.eGFP-miR30n | addgene full sequence | sequence record 178323 | Addgene NGS Result
CTTAATGTAGTCTTATGCAATACTCTTGTAGTCTTGCAACATGGTAACGATGAGTTAGCAACATGCCTTA
CAAGGAGAGAAAAAGCACCGTGCATGCCGATTGGTGGAAGTAAGGTGGTACGATCGTGCCTTATTAGGAA
GGCAACAGACGGGTCTGACATGGATTGGACGAACCACTGAATTGCCGCATTGCAGAGATATTGTATTTAA
GTGCCTAGCTCGATACATAAACGGGTCTCTCTGGTTAGACCAGATCTGAGCCTGGGAGCTCTCTGGCTAA
CTAGGGAACCCACTGCTTAAGCCTCAATAAAGCTTGCCTTGAGTGCTTCAAGTAGTGTGTGCCCGTCTGT
TGTGTGACTCTGGTAACTAGAGATCCCTCAGACCCTTTTAGTCAGTGTGGAAAATCTCTAGCAGTGGCGC
CCGAACAGGGACTTGAAAGCGAAAGGGAAACCAGAGGAGCTCTCTCGACGCAGGACTCGGCTTGCTGAAG
CGCGCACGGCAAGAGGCGAGGGGCGGCGACTGGTGAGTACGCCAAAAATTTTGACTAGCGGAGGCTAGAA
GGAGAGAGATGGGTGCGAGAGCGTCAGTATTAAGCGGGGGAGAATTAGATCGCGATGGGAAAAAATTCGG
TTAAGGCCAGGGGGAAAGAAAAAATATAAATTAAAACATATAGTATGGGCAAGCAGGGAGCTAGAACGAT
TCGCAGTTAATCCTGGCCTGTTAGAAACATCAGAAGGCTGTAGACAAATACTGGGACAGCTACAACCATC
CCTTCAGACAGGATCAGAAGAACTTAGATCATTATATAATACAGTAGCAACCCTCTATTGTGTGCATCAA
AGGATAGAGATAAAAGACACCAAGGAAGCTTTAGACAAGATAGAGGAAGAGCAAAACAAAAGTAAGACCA
CCGCACAGCAAGCGGCCGCTGATCTTCAGACCTGGAGGAGGAGATATGAGGGACAATTGGAGAAGTGAAT
TATATAAATATAAAGTAGTAAAAATTGAACCATTAGGAGTAGCACCCACCAAGGCAAAGAGAAGAGTGGT
GCAGAGAGAAAAAAGAGCAGTGGGAATAGGAGCTTTGTTCCTTGGGTTCTTGGGAGCAGCAGGAAGCACT
ATGGGCGCAGCGTCAATGACGCTGACGGTACAGGCCAGACAATTATTGTCTGGTATAGTGCAGCAGCAGA
ACAATTTGCTGAGGGCTATTGAGGCGCAACAGCATCTGTTGCAACTCACAGTCTGGGGCATCAAGCAGCT
CCAGGCAAGAATCCTGGCTGTGGAAAGATACCTAAAGGATCAACAGCTCCTGGGGATTTGGGGTTGCTCT
GGAAAACTCATTTGCACCACTGCTGTGCCTTGGAATGCTAGTTGGAGTAATAAATCTCTGGAACAGATTT
GGAATCACACGACCTGGATGGAGTGGGACAGAGAAATTAACAATTACACAAGCTTAATACACTCCTTAAT
TGAAGAATCGCAAAACCAGCAAGAAAAGAATGAACAAGAATTATTGGAATTAGATAAATGGGCAAGTTTG
TGGAATTGGTTTAACATAACAAATTGGCTGTGGTATATAAAATTATTCATAATGATAGTAGGAGGCTTGG
TAGGTTTAAGAATAGTTTTTGCTGTACTTTCTATAGTGAATAGAGTTAGGCAGGGATATTCACCATTATC
GTTTCAGACCCACCTCCCAACCCCGAGGGGACAATTCTAGATCTTGAGACAAATGGCAGTATTCATCCAC
AATTTTAAAAGAAAAGGGGGGATTGGGGGGTACAGTGCAGGGGAAAGAATAGTAGACATAATAGCAACAG
ACATACAAACTAAAGAATTACAAAAACAAATTACAAAAATTCAAAATTTTCGGGTTTATTACAGGGACAG
CAGAGATCCACTTTGGCGCCGGCTCGAGCGAGCTGCAGTAACGCCATTTTGCAAGGCATGGAAAAATACC
AAACCAAGAATAGAGAAGTTCAGATCAAGGGCGGGTACATGAAAATAGCTAACGTTGGGCCAAACAGGAT
ATCTGCGGTGAGCAGTTTCGGCCCCGGCCCGGGGCCAAGAACAGATGGTCACCGCAGTTTCGGCCCCGGC
CCGAGGCCAAGAACAGATGGTCCCCAGATATGGCCCAACCCTCAGCAGTTTCTTAAGACCCATCAGATGT
TTCCAGGCTCCCCCAAGGACCTGAAATGACCCTGCGCCTTATTTGAATTAACCAATCAGCCTGCTTCTCG
CTTCTGTTCGCGCGCTTCTGCTTCCCGAGCTCTATAAAAGAGCTCACAACCCCTCACTCGGCGCGCCAGT
CCTCCGACAGACTGAGTCGGATCCGCCACCATGGTGAGCAAGGGCGAGGAGCTGTTCACCGGGGTGGTGC
CCATCCTGGTCGAGCTGGACGGCGACGTAAACGGCCACAAGTTCAGCGTGTCCGGCGAGGGCGAGGGCGA
TGCCACCTACGGCAAGCTGACCCTGAAGTTCATCTGCACCACCGGCAAGCTGCCCGTGCCCTGGCCCACC
CTCGTGACCACCCTGACCTACGGCGTGCAGTGCTTCAGCCGCTACCCCGACCACATGAAGCAGCACGACT
TCTTCAAGTCCGCCATGCCCGAAGGCTACGTCCAGGAGCGCACCATCTTCTTCAAGGACGACGGCAACTA
CAAGACCCGCGCCGAGGTGAAGTTCGAGGGCGACACCCTGGTGAACCGCATCGAGCTGAAGGGCATCGAC
TTCAAGGAGGACGGCAACATCCTGGGGCACAAGCTGGAGTACAACTACAACAGCCACAACGTCTATATCA
TGGCCGACAAGCAGAAGAACGGCATCAAGGTGAACTTCAAGATCCGCCACAACATCGAGGACGGCAGCGT
GCAGCTCGCCGACCACTACCAGCAGAACACCCCCATCGGCGACGGCCCCGTGCTGCTGCCCGACAACCAC
TACCTGAGCACCCAGTCCGCCCTGAGCAAAGACCCCAACGAGAAGCGCGATCACATGGTCCTGCTGGAGT
TCGTGACCGCCGCCGGGATCACTCTCGGCATGGACGAGCTGTACAAGTGAGCGGCCGCATATTGCTGTTT
GAATGAGGCTTCAGTACTTTACAGAATCGTTGCCTGCACATCTTGGAAACACTTGCTGGGATTACTTCTT
CAGGTTAACCCAACAGAAGGCTAAAGAAGGTATATTGCTGTTGACAGTGAGCGGGAGACGTGATTACCGT
CTCTTGCCTACTGCCTCGGACTTCAAGGGGCTACTTTAGGAGCAATTATCTTGTTTACTAAAACTGAATA
CCTTGCTATCTCTTTGATACATTTTTACAAAGCTGAATTAAAATGGTATAAATTAAATCACTTTTTTACG
CGTTAAGTCGACAATCAACCTCTGGATTACAAAATTTGTGAAAGATTGACTGGTATTCTTAACTATGTTG
CTCCTTTTACGCTATGTGGATACGCTGCTTTAATGCCTTTGTATCATGCTATTGCTTCCCGTATGGCTTT
CATTTTCTCCTCCTTGTATAAATCCTGGTTGCTGTCTCTTTATGAGGAGTTGTGGCCCGTTGTCAGGCAA
CGTGGCGTGGTGTGCACTGTGTTTGCTGACGCAACCCCCACTGGTTGGGGCATTGCCACCACCTGTCAGC
TCCTTTCCGGGACTTTCGCTTTCCCCCTCCCTATTGCCACGGCGGAACTCATCGCCGCCTGCCTTGCCCG
CTGCTGGACAGGGGCTCGGCTGTTGGGCACTGACAATTCCGTGGTGTTGTCGGGGAAATCATCGTCCTTT
CCTTGGCTGCTCGCCTGTGTTGCCACCTGGATTCTGCGCGGGACGTCCTTCTGCTACGTCCCTTCGGCCC
TCAATCCAGCGGACCTTCCTTCCCGCGGCCTGCTGCCGGCTCTGCGGCCTCTTCCGCGTCTTCGCCTTCG
CCCTCAGACGAGTCGGATCTCCCTTTGGGCCGCCTCCCCGCGTCGACTTTAAGACCAATGACTTACAAGG
CAGCTGTAGATCTTAGCCACTTTTTAAAAGAAAAGGGGGGACTGGAAGGGCTAATTCACTCCCAACGAAG
ACAAGATCTGCTTTTTGCTTGTACTGGGTCTCTCTGGTTAGACCAGATCTGAGCCTGGGAGCTCTCTGGC
TAACTAGGGAACCCACTGCTTAAGCCTCAATAAAGCTTGCCTTGAGTGCTTCAAGTAGTGTGTGCCCGTC
TGTTGTGTGACTCTGGTAACTAGAGATCCCTCAGACCCTTTTAGTCAGTGTGGAAAATCTCTAGCAGTAC
GTATAGTAGTTCATGTCATCTTATTATTCAGTATTTATAACTTGCAAAGAAATGAATATCAGAGAGTGAG
AGGAACTTGTTTATTGCAGCTTATAATGGTTACAAATAAAGCAATAGCATCACAAATTTCACAAATAAAG
CATTTTTTTCACTGCATTCTAGTTGTGGTTTGTCCAAACTCATCAATGTATCTTATCATGTCTGGCTCTA
GCTATCCCGCCCCTAACTCCGCCCATCCCGCCCCTAACTCCGCCCAGTTCCGCCCATTCTCCGCCCCATG
GCTGACTAATTTTTTTTATTTATGCAGAGGCCGAGGCCGCCTCGGCCTCTGAGCTATTCCAGAAGTAGTG
AGGAGGCTTTTTTGGAGGCCTAGGGACGTACCCAATTCGCCCTATAGTGAGTCGTATTACGCGCGCTCAC
TGGCCGTCGTTTTACAACGTCGTGACTGGGAAAACCCTGGCGTTACCCAACTTAATCGCCTTGCAGCACA
TCCCCCTTTCGCCAGCTGGCGTAATAGCGAAGAGGCCCGCACCGATCGCCCTTCCCAACAGTTGCGCAGC
CTGAATGGCGAATGGG
[124 nt withheld, positions 4847-4970]
C
[91 nt withheld, positions 4972-5062]
A
[49 nt withheld, positions 5064-5112]
CCTTTGACGTTGGAGTCCACGTTCTTT
[37 nt withheld, positions 5140-5176]
ACCCTATCTCGGTCTATTCTTTTGATTTATAAGGGATTTTGCCGATTTCGGCCTATTGGTTAAAAAATGA
GCTGATTTAACAAAAATTTAACGCGAATTTTAACAAAATATTAACGCTTACAATTTAGGTGGCACTTTTC
GGGGAAATGTGCGCGGAACCCCTATTTGTTTATTTTTCTAAATACATTCAAATATGTATCCGCTCATGAG
ACAATAACCCTGATAAATGCTTCAATAATATTGAAAAAGGAAGAGTATGAGTATTCAACATTTCCGTGTC
GCCCTTATTCCCTTTTTTGCGGCATTTTGCCTTCCTGTTTTTGCTCACCCAGAAACGCTGGTGAAAGTAA
AAGATGCTGAAGATCAGTTGGGTGCACGAGTGGGTTACATCGAACTGGATCTCAACAGCGGTAAGATCCT
TGAGAGTTTTCGCCCCGAAGAACGTTTTCCAATGATGAGCACTTTTAAAGTTCTGCTATGTGGCGCGGTA
TTATCCCGTATTGACGCCGGGCAAGAGCAACTCGGTCGCCGCATACACTATTCTCAGAATGACTTGGTTG
AGTACTCACCAGTCACAGAAAAGCATCTTACGGATGGCATGACAGTAAGAGAATTATGCAGTGCTGCCAT
AACCATGAGTGATAACACTGCGGCCAACTTACTTCTGACAACGATCGGAGGACCGAAGGAGCTAACCGCT
TTTTTGCACAACATGGGGGATCATGTAACTCGCCTTGATCGTTGGGAACCGGAGCTGAATGAAGCCATAC
CAAACGACGAGCGTGACACCACGATGCCTGTAGCAATGGCAACAACGTTGCGCAAACTATTAACTGGCGA
ACTACTTACTCTAGCTTCCCGGCAACAATTAATAGACTGGATGGAGGCGGATAAAGTTGCAGGACCACTT
CTGCGCTCGGCCCTTCCGGCTGGCTGGTTTATTGCTGATAAATCTGGAGCCGGTGAGCGTGGGTCTCGCG
GTATCATTGCAGCACTGGGGCCAGATGGTAAGCCCTCCCGTATCGTAGTTATCTACACGACGGGGAGTCA
GGCAACTATGGATGAACGAAATAGACAGATCGCTGAGATAGGTGCCTCACTGATTAAGCATTGGTAACTG
TCAGACCAAGTTTACTCATATATACTTTAGATTGATTTAAAACTTCATTTTTAATTTAAAAGGATCTAGG
TGAAGATCCTTTTTGATAATCTCATGACCAAAATCCCTTAACGTGAGTTTTCGTTCCACTGAGCGTCAGA
CCCCGTAGAAAAGATCAAAGGATCTTCTTGAGATCCTTTTTTTCTGCGCGTAATCTGCTGCTTGCAAACA
AAAAAACCACCGCTACCAGCGGTGGTTTGTTTGCCGGATCAAGAGCTACCAACTCTTTTTCCGAAGGTAA
CTGGCTTCAGCAGAGCGCAGATACCAAATACTGTTCTTCTAGTGTAGCCGTAGTTAGGCCACCACTTCAA
GAACTCTGTAGCACCGCCTACATACCTCGCTCTGCTAATCCTGTTACCAGTGGCTGCTGCCAGTGGCGAT
AAGTCGTGTCTTACCGGGTTGGACTCAAGACGATAGTTACCGGATAAGGCGCAGCGGTCGGGCTGAACGG
GGGGTTCGTGCACACAGCCCAGCTTGGAGCGAACGACCTACACCGAACTGAGATACCTACAGCGTGAGCT
ATGAGAAAGCGCCACGCTTCCCGAAGGGAGAAAGGCGGACAGGTATCCGGTAAGCGGCAGGGTCGGAACA
GGAGAGCGCACGAGGGAGCTTCCAGGGGGAAACGCCTGGTATCTTTATAGTCCTGTCGGGTTTCGCCACC
TCTGACTTGAGCGTCGATTTTTGTGATGCTCGTCAGGGGGGCGGAGCCTATGGAAAAACGCCAGCAACGC
GGCCTTTTTACGGTTCCTGGCCTTTTGCTGGCCTTTTGCTCACATGTTCTTTCCTGCGTTATCCCCTGAT
TCTGTGGATAACCGTATTACCGCCTTTGAGTGAGCTGATACCGCTCGCCGCAGCCGAACGACCGAGCGCA
GCGAGTCAGTGAGCGAGGAAGCGGAAGAGCGCCCAATACGCAAACCGCCTCTCCCCGCGCGTTGGCCGAT
TCATTAATGCAGCTGGCACGACAGGTTTCCCGACTGGAAAGCGGGCAGTGAGCGCAACGCAATTAATGTG
AGTTAGCTCACTCATTAGGCACCCCAGGCTTTACACTTTATGCTTCCGGCTCGTATGTTGTGTGGAATTG
TGAGCGGATAACAATTTCACACAGGAAACAGCTATGACCATGATTACGCCAAGCGCGCAATTAACCCTCA
CTAAAGGGAACAAAAGCTGGAGCTGCAAG
Features (pLannotate 1.2.2; 27 found; start..end, strand, type, name):
      6..232     +  promoter       RSV promoter: Rous sarcoma virus enhancer/promoter
    233..413     +  LTR            5' LTR (truncated): truncated 5' long terminal repeat (LTR) from HIV-1
    460..585     +  misc_feature   HIV-1 Ψ: packaging signal of human immunodeficiency virus type 1
    569..932     +  CDS            HIV-1 gag (fragment): gag protein from human immunodeficiency virus 1; gag
   1078..1311    +  misc_feature   RRE: The Rev response element (RRE) of HIV-1 allows for Rev-dependent mRNA export from the nucleus to the cytoplasm.
   1688..1712    +  CDS            Rev (fragment): human immunodeficiency virus 1 (HIV-1) Rev protein; rev; enhances nuclear export of unspliced and incompletely spliced viral mRNAs
   1753..1870    +  misc_feature   cPPT/CTS: central polypurine tract and central termination sequence of HIV-1
   1928..2329    +  promoter       SFFV promoter: spleen focus-forming virus long terminal repeat (LTR) promoter
   2341..3057    +  CDS            EGFP: EGFP is a basic (constitutively fluorescent) green fluorescent protein published in 1996, derived from Aequorea victoria. It is reported to be a rapidly-maturing weak dimer with moderate acid sensitivity.
   3079..3200    +  ncRNA          5' miR-30a: sequence upstream of the 71-nt precursor of the human miR-30a microRNA (Zeng et al., 2002) miRNA
   3228..3354    +  ncRNA          3' miR-30a: sequence downstream of the 71-nt precursor of the human miR-30a microRNA (Zeng et al., 2002) miRNA
   3373..3961    +  misc_feature   WPRE: woodchuck hepatitis virus posttranscriptional regulatory element
   4012..4031    +  misc_feature   cPPT/CTS (fragment): central polypurine tract and central termination sequence of HIV-1
   4033..4266    +  LTR            3' LTR (ΔU3): self-inactivating 3' long terminal repeat (LTR) from HIV-1
   4344..4465    +  polyA_signal   SV40 poly(A) signal: SV40 polyadenylation signal
   4505..4640    +  rep_origin     SV40 ori: SV40 origin of replication
   4661..4679    -  promoter       T7 promoter: promoter for bacteriophage T7 RNA polymerase
   4687..4842    +  CDS            lacZα (fragment): LacZα fragment of β-galactosidase; lacZ fragment
   4847..5275    +  rep_origin     f1 ori (sequence partly withheld): f1 bacteriophage origin of replication; arrow indicates direction of (+) strand synthesis
   5328..5432    +  promoter       AmpR promoter: bla
   5433..6293    +  CDS            AmpR: β-lactamase; bla; confers resistance to ampicillin, carbenicillin, and related antibiotics
   6464..7052    +  rep_origin     ori: high-copy-number ColE1/pMB1/pBR322/pUC origin of replication
   7235..7327    +  CDS            lacI (fragment): lac repressor; lacI; The lac repressor binds to the lac operator to inhibit transcription in E. coli. This inhibition can be relieved by adding lactose or isopropyl-β-D-thiogalactopyranoside (IPTG).
   7340..7361    +  protein_bind   CAP binding site: CAP binding activates transcription in the presence of cAMP. E. coli catabolite activator protein
   7376..7406    +  promoter       lac promoter: promoter for the E. coli lac operon
   7414..7430    +  protein_bind   lac operator: The lac repressor binds to the lac operator to inhibit transcription in E. coli. This inhibition can be relieved by adding lactose or isopropyl-β-D-thiogalactopyranoside (IPTG). lac repressor encoded by lacI
   7475..7493    +  promoter       T3 promoter: promoter for bacteriophage T3 RNA polymerase
