[The description below was written by a language model from this plasmid's Addgene catalogue record and pLannotate feature annotations shown in this document.]
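Description:
pLKO5d.SFFV.eGFP-miR30n is a lentiviral vector built on pLKO5d, a modified pLKO.005 backbone, and designed for miR-30-based shRNA (shMir) knockdown with a fluorescent readout. It has a third-generation, self-inactivating layout. An RSV promoter fused to a truncated HIV-1 5' LTR drives Tat-independent production of the genomic RNA in packaging cells. This is followed by the Ψ packaging signal with a gag fragment, the Rev response element for nuclear export, and the cPPT/CTS, which aids nuclear import. A ΔU3 3' LTR closes the provirus, with an SV40 poly(A) signal and SV40 origin downstream. In bacteria the plasmid is maintained through a high-copy ColE1/pUC origin and ampicillin resistance, and an f1 origin is also present.

The payload is a single Pol II transcription unit. The spleen focus-forming virus LTR promoter, which is widely used for strong expression in haematopoietic cells, drives EGFP. Directly downstream of EGFP lie the 5' and 3' flanking sequences of human miR-30a, and a WPRE follows to enhance transcript stability and expression. Only a short gap separates the two miR-30a arms, and the record lists the shRNA sequence as "backbone", so this appears to be the empty scaffold into which a hairpin of choice is cloned. Because the hairpin sits in the 3' UTR of the EGFP transcript, green fluorescence marks cells expressing the shMir.

The catalogue lists blasticidin as a selectable marker, but no blasticidin resistance gene is annotated in the feature table. The sequenced record (7,515 nt) is also slightly longer than the stated vector size of 7,408 bp.
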