Addgene plasmid #90333: pLKO5d.SFFV.eGFP-miR30n
Purpose: miR30 based shMir knockdown
Depositing lab: Dirk Heckl. Depositing organization: Medizinische Hochschule Hannover. Publication: The non-coding RNA landscape of human hematopoiesis and leukemia. Schwarzer A, Emmrich S, Schmidt F, Beck D, Ng M, Reimer C, Adams FF, Grasedieck S, Witte D, Kabler S, Wong JWH, Shah A, Huang Y, Jammal R, Maroz A, Jongen-Lavrencic M, Schambach A, Kuchenbauer F, Pimanda JE, Reinhardt D, Heckl D, Klusmann JH. Nat Commun. 2017 Aug 9;8(1):218. doi: 10.1038/s41467-017-00212-4. PubMed 28794406.
Backbone
  Vector backbone: pLKO5d
  Total vector size (bp): 7408
  Modifications to backbone: modified pLKO.005
  Vector type: Lentiviral
  Selectable markers: Blasticidin
Growth in bacteria
  Bacterial resistance: Ampicillin, 100 μg/mL
  Growth temperature: 37°C
  Growth strain: NEB Stable
  Copy number: High Copy
Gene/Insert 1
  Gene/Insert name: eGFP
  gRNA/shRNA sequence: na
  Insert size (bp): 4500
Gene/Insert 2
  Gene/Insert name: na
  gRNA/shRNA sequence: na
Gene/Insert 3
  Gene/Insert name: SFFV (alt name: Spleen Focus Forming Virus Promoter Enhancer)
  gRNA/shRNA sequence: na
  Species: H. sapiens (human)
  Insert size (bp): 450
Gene/Insert 4
  Gene/Insert name: miR30n (alt name: miR30)
  gRNA/shRNA sequence: backbone
  Species: Synthetic
  Insert size (bp): 450
Terms and licenses: Academic/Nonprofit Terms; Industry Terms: Not Available to Industry
How to cite: pLKO5d.SFFV.eGFP-miR30n was a gift from Dirk Heckl (Addgene plasmid # 90333 ; http://n2t.net/addgene:90333 ; RRID:Addgene_90333)
